>Addgene plasmid #191381 | pMDJ39 - Peft-3 Cre (PATCs) | addgene full sequence | sequence record 376953 | Addgene NGS Result
CAGGAAACAGCTATGACCATGATTACGCCAAGCTATCAACTTTGTATAGAAAAGTTGGCACCTTTGGTCT
TTTATTGTCAACTTCCATTGGTTCTTCCATTGTTTCTGTTAAATTAATGAATTTTTCATAAAATAAAGAC
ATTATACAATATAAAAATGAAGAATTTATTGAAAATAAACTGCCAGAGAGAAAAAGTATGCAACACTCCC
GCCGAGAGTGTTTGAAATGGTGTACGGTACATTTTCGTGCTAGGAGTTAGATGTGCAGGCAGCAACGAGA
GGGGGAGAGATTTTTTTGGGCCTTGTGAAATTAACGTGAGTTTTCTGGTCATCTGACTAATCATGTTGGT
TTTTTGTTGGTTTATTTTGTTTTTATCTTTGTTTTTATCCAGATTAGGAAATTTAAATTTTATGAATTTA
TAATGAGGTCAAACATTCAGTCCCAGCGTTTTTCCTGTTCTCACTGTTTAGTCGAATTTTTATTTTAGGC
TTTCAACAAATGTTCTAACTGTCTTATTTGTGACCTCACTTTTTATATTTTTTTAATTTTTAAAAATATT
AGAAGTTTCTAGGATAATTTTTTCGACTTTTATTCTCTCTACCGTCCGCACTCTTCTTACTTTTAAATTA
AATTGTTTTTTTTTCAGTTGGGAAACACTTTGCTCACTCCGTAGCAGCCATGGCAAGTTTGTACAAAAAA
GCAGGCTAAAAATGTCCAACCTCCTCACCGTCCACCAAAACCTCCCAGCCCTCCCAGTCGACGCCACCTC
CGACGAGGTCCGTAAGGTATTTTCCTGCATTTTTCAACTGGGAAAATGAAAGAAAATCGATAATTTCAGA
ACCTCATGGACATGTTCCGTGACCGTCAAGCCTTCTCCGAGCACACCTGGAAGATGCTCCTCTCCGTCTG
CCGTTCCTGGGCCGCCTGGTGCAAGCTCAACAACCGTAAGTGGTTCCCAGCCGAGCCAGGTAAGTTTTCT
TATGGGAAAGAAGGAAAAAACCGAGATTTTACTTGAAAAATTGAATTTTTCGCGGGATTTTCACCAAAAA
TTGTTGAATATTCATTATTTCACGCTGTAAAACAAAAAAAAAAAAAATCAAAAACTACGTTGAAATCGCG
TTTTTAAGCGAATTTTCTTCAGAATTGCCAGATTTTAACCCCAAATTTTGCAGTTTTTAAATAAAATTTC
ACCTTTTCGGCTCAAATTGTAGATTTTCCTGAAAATTTAGTACAAAAAACAATTTCCTCGTAAATTTTTC
AAATAGATTTTCAGAGGACGTCCGTGACTACCTCCTCTACCTCCAAGCCCGTGGACTCGCCGTCAAGACC
ATCCAACAACACCTCGGACAACTCAACATGCTCCACCGTCGTTCCGGACTCCCACGTCCATCCGACTCCA
ACGCCGTCTCCCTCGTCATGCGTCGTATCCGTAAGGAGAACGTCGACGCCGGAGAGCGTGCCAAGCAAGC
CCTCGCCTTCGAGCGTACCGACTTCGACCAAGTCCGTTCCCTCATGGAGAACTCCGACCGTTGCCAAGGT
AAGTTATGTCTACCTGCCTGCCTACCGCCTAAATTTTTTGTGAAGTTTCTTCAAAAAATCCAGAAAAAAA
AACAATTTTCATACGATTTTTTCCCTTAAAATTGTGAATTTTCATGCTTTTTAGCCCCAAAAGTCATTAT
TTGAGAAAAAATTTCATACAAAAAAGTTTTGAGAAATACACAATTTTTTAAATGTAATTTTCAAATTTTC
AATTTTCAACTAGAAAATTCACAAAACTTGTAAATTTTGGACCAAAACATTTATACAATTACTTTTTTTG
AATCTAATAACTACAATAACTACAAATTTAACATTTTCAGACATCCGTAACCTCGCCTTCCTCGGAATCG
CCTACAACACCCTCCTCCGTATCGCCGAGATCGCCCGTATCCGTGTCAAGGACATCTCCCGTACCGACGG
AGGACGTATGCTCATCCACATCGGACGTACCAAGACCCTCGTCTCCACCGCCGGAGTCGAGAAGGCCCTC
TCCCTCGGAGTCACCAAGCTCGTCGAGCGTTGGATCTCCGTCTCCGGAGTCGCCGACGACCCAAACAACT
ACCTCTTCTGCCGTGTCCGTAAGGTAAGTTCTTTTTTTGAAAAGTGCAGTTTGTAGTCTAATTTTCATTT
ATTTTCTTTTTAAAAAACGCATCAATTTTTAAATATTTTGGGACAAAATCCGAAAACTGTACTAATTTGT
AGTTTGTAAAATTAAAAAAAAAACGCAAAAAAATGTTTTCAAAAATGCTTAGAATAAAAATAAAATTTCT
AAAAAATTGAACAAAATAAACATTTAAAAATTCAAAAAGTTTGAAAAAATGCAAAGTTTTTTAATGCAAA
AAATATTTAATGTTTAAACAAATTTAAAAAATGTTGTAAGAATATGTTTAGAGACAGTTTTTAAATGTTA
AATTGCAAAAAAAAAAAGCAAAAAAAAATTTGAAAAATGTAACAGAAAATTTTAATTAAAAAAGTCGTGT
TTTTTTCAAACCTGCAATTCTTTGTAATTTTATTTATAAAGAGAAACAAATCAAATTGTATATTACGAAA
AACGATACTAAAATTCGAAAATTTGCGGTTTTTTGCGTAAAAAATACGGTTCCGTAATTTTCAGAACGGA
GTCGCCGCCCCATCCGCCACCTCCCAACTCTCCACCCGTGCCCTCGAGGGAATCTTCGAGGCCACCCACC
GTCTCATCTACGGAGCCAAGGACGACTCCGGACAACGTTACCTCGCCTGGTCCGGACACTCCGCCCGTGT
CGGAGCCGCCCGTGACATGGCCCGTGCCGGAGTCTCCATCCCAGAGATCATGCAAGCCGGAGGATGGACC
AACGTCAACATCGTCATGAACTACATCCGTAACCTCGACTCCGAGACGGGAGCCATGGTCCGTCTCCTCG
AGGACGGAGACTAGACCCAGCTTTCTTGTACAAAGTGGGATAAATGCAAAATCCTTTCAAGCATTCCCTT
CTTCTCTATCACTCTTCTTTCTTTTTGTCAAAAAATTCTCTCGCTAATTTATTTGCTTTTTTAATGTTAT
TATTTTATGACTTTTTATAGTCACTGAAAAGTTTGCATCTGAGTGAAGTGAATGCTATCAAAATGTGATT
CTGTCTGATGTACTTTCACAATCTCTCTTCAATTCCATTTTGAAGTGCTTTAAACCCGAAAGGTTGAGAA
AAATGCGAGCGCTCAAATATTTGTATTGTGTTCGTTGAGTGACCCAACAAAAAGAGGAAACTTTATTGTG
CCGCCAAGAAAAAAGTCTCACAACTTTATTATACATAGTTGATAATTCACTGGCCGTCGTTTTACAACGT
CGTGACTGGGAAAACCCTGGCGTTACCCAACTTAATCGCCTTGCAGCACATCCCCCTTTCGCCAGCTGGC
GTAATAGCGAAGAGGCCCGCACCGATCGCCCTTCCCAACAGTTGCGCAGCCTGAATGGCGAATGGCGCCT
GATGCGGTATTTTCTCCTTACGCATCTGTGCGGTATTTCACACCGCATATGGTGCACTCTCAGTGCAATC
TGCTCTGATGCCGCATAGTTAAGCCAGCCCCGACACCCGCCAACACCCGCTGACGCGCCCTGACGGGCTT
GTCTGCTCCCGGCATCCGCTTACAGACAAGCTGTGACCGTCTCCGGGAGCTGCATGTGTCAGAGGTTTTC
ACCGTCATCACCGAAACGCGCGAGACGAAAGGGCCTCGTGATACGCCTATTTTTATAGGTTAATGTCATG
ATAATAATGGTTTCTTAGACGTCAGGTGGCACTTTTCGGGGAAATGTGCGCGGAACCCCTATTTGTTTAT
TTTTCTAAATACATTCAAATATGTATCCGCTCATGAGACAATAACCCTGATAAATGCTTCAATAATATTG
AAAAAGGAAGAGTATGAGTATTCAACATTTCCGTGTCGCCCTTATTCCCTTTTTTGCGGCATTTTGCCTT
CCTGTTTTTGCTCACCCAGAAACGCTGGTGAAAGTAAAAGATGCTGAAGATCAGTTGGGTGCACGAGTGG
GTTACATCGAACTGGATCTCAACAGCGGTAAGATCCTTGAGAGTTTTCGCCCCGAAGAACGTTTTCCAAT
GATGAGCACTTTTAAAGTTCTGCTATGTGGCGCGGTATTATCCCGTATTGACGCCGGGCAAGAGCAACTC
GGTCGCCGCATACACTATTCTCAGAATGACTTGGTTGAGTACTCACCAGTCACAGAAAAGCATCTTACGG
ATGGCATGACAGTAAGAGAATTATGCAGTGCTGCCATAACCATGAGTGATAACACTGCGGCCAACTTACT
TCTGACAACGATCGGAGGACCGAAGGAGCTAACCGCTTTTTTGCACAACATGGGGGATCATGTAACTCGC
CTTGATCGTTGGGAACCGGAGCTGAATGAAGCCATACCAAACGACGAGCGTGACACCACGATGCCTGTAG
CAATGGCAACAACGTTGCGCAAACTATTAACTGGCGAACTACTTACTCTAGCTTCCCGGCAACAATTAAT
AGACTGGATGGAGGCGGATAAAGTTGCAGGACCACTTCTGCGCTCGGCCCTTCCGGCTGGCTGGTTTATT
GCTGATAAATCTGGAGCCGGTGAGCGTGGGTCTCGCGGTATCATTGCAGCACTGGGGTCAGATGGTAAGC
CCTCCCGTATCGTAGTTATCTACACGACGGGGAGTCAGGCAACTATGGATGAACGAAATAGACAGATCGC
TGAGATAGGTGCCTCACTGATTAAGCATTGGTAACTGTCAGACCAAGTTTACTCATATATACTTTAGATT
GATTTAAAACTTCATTTTTAATTTAAAAGGATCTAGGTGAAGATCCTTTTTGATAATCTCATGACCAAAA
TCCCTTAACGTGAGTTTTCGTTCCACTGAGCGTCAGACCCCGTAGAAAAGATCAAAGGATCTTCTTGAGA
TCCTTTTTTTCTGCGCGTAATCTGCTGCTTGCAAACAAAAAAACCACCGCTACCAGCGGTGGTTTGTTTG
CCGGATCAAGAGCTACCAACTCTTTTTCCGAAGGTAACTGGCTTCAGCAGAGCGCAGATACCAAATACTG
TTCTTCTAGTGTAGCCGTAGTTAGGCCACCACTTCAAGAACTCTGTAGCACCGCCTACATACCTCGCTCT
GCTAATCCTGTTACCAGTGGCTGCTGCCAGTGGCGATAAGTCGTGTCTTACCGGGTTGGACTCAAGACGA
TAGTTACCGGATAAGGCGCAGCGGTCGGGCTGAACGGGGGGTTCGTGCACACAGCCCAGCTTGGAGCGAA
CGACCTACACCGAACTGAGATACCTACAGCGTGAGCTATGAGAAAGCGCCACGCTTCCCGAAGGGAGAAA
GGCGGACAGGTATCCGGTAAGCGGCAGGGTCGGAACAGGAGAGCGCACGAGGGAGCTTCCAGGGGGAAAC
GCCTGGTATCTTTATAGTCCTGTCGGGTTTCGCCACCTCTGACTTGAGCGTCGATTTTTGTGATGCTCGT
CAGGGGGGCGGAGCCTATGGAAAAACGCCAGCAACGCGGCCTTTTTACGGTTCCTGGTCTTTTGCTGGCC
TTTTGCTCACATGTTCTTTCCTGCGTTATCCCCTGATTCTGTGGATAACCGTATTACCGCCTTTGAGTGA
GCTGATACCAGCGGATAACAATTTCACA
Features (pLannotate 1.2.2; 16 found; start..end, strand, type, name):
     37..57      +  protein_bind   attB4: mutant version of attB; core recombination site for the Gateway® BP reaction BP Clonase™
     58..657     +  promoter       eft-3 promoter: eft-3; promoter for the C. elegans elongation factor 1α gene (Mitrovich and Anderson, 2000)
    684..704     +  protein_bind   attB1: mutant version of attB; core recombination site for the Gateway® BP reaction BP Clonase™
    712..786     +  CDS            cre (fragment): RECR_BPP1 - Experimental evidence at protein level: Swiss-Prot protein existence level 1. Catalyzes site-specific recombination between two 34-base- pair LOXP sites. Its role is to maintain the phage genome as a monomeric unit-copy plasmid in the lysogenic state. From Escherichia phage P1 (Bacteriophage P1).
    837..968     +  CDS            cre (fragment): RECR_BPP1 - Experimental evidence at protein level: Swiss-Prot protein existence level 1. Catalyzes site-specific recombination between two 34-base- pair LOXP sites. Its role is to maintain the phage genome as a monomeric unit-copy plasmid in the lysogenic state. From Escherichia phage P1 (Bacteriophage P1).
   1274..1537    +  CDS            cre (fragment): RECR_BPP1 - Experimental evidence at protein level: Swiss-Prot protein existence level 1. Catalyzes site-specific recombination between two 34-base- pair LOXP sites. Its role is to maintain the phage genome as a monomeric unit-copy plasmid in the lysogenic state. From Escherichia phage P1 (Bacteriophage P1).
   1860..2951    +  CDS            cre: RECR_BPP1 - Experimental evidence at protein level: Swiss-Prot protein existence level 1. Catalyzes site-specific recombination between two 34-base- pair LOXP sites. Its role is to maintain the phage genome as a monomeric unit-copy plasmid in the lysogenic state. From Escherichia phage P1 (Bacteriophage P1).
   2958..2978    -  protein_bind   attB2: mutant version of attB; core recombination site for the Gateway® BP reaction BP Clonase™
   2984..3307    +  terminator     tbb-2 terminator: tbb-2; transcription terminator for the C. elegans tubulin beta-2 gene
   3311..3331    -  protein_bind   attB3: mutant version of attB; core recombination site for the Gateway® BP reaction BP Clonase™
   3335..3492    +  CDS            lacZα (fragment): LacZα fragment of β-galactosidase; lacZ fragment
   3498..3597    -  misc_feature   bom (fragment): basis of mobility region from pBR322
   3699..3734    -  CDS            rop (fragment): Rop protein, which maintains plasmids at low copy number; rop
   3829..3933    +  promoter       AmpR promoter: bla
   3934..4794    +  CDS            AmpR: β-lactamase; bla; confers resistance to ampicillin, carbenicillin, and related antibiotics
   4965..5553    +  rep_origin     ori: high-copy-number ColE1/pMB1/pBR322/pUC origin of replication
