[The description below was written by a language model from this plasmid's Addgene catalogue record and pLannotate feature annotations shown in this document.]
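Description:
pMDJ39 - Peft-3 Cre (PATCs) is a C. elegans expression plasmid of about 5.7 kb that drives Cre recombinase in the worm. It was assembled by multisite Gateway cloning into the pDESTR4-R3 destination backbone. The feature table shows this architecture directly: attB4, attB1, attB2 and attB3 sites separate three modules in order, namely a promoter, a coding region and a 3′ region. The plasmid is propagated in E. coli from a high-copy ColE1/pUC-type origin and selected with ampicillin through the bla (AmpR) gene and its promoter. Short remnants of lacZα, bom and rop are also annotated in the backbone.

The roughly 3.3 kb payload begins with the eft-3 promoter, taken from the elongation factor 1α gene, and ends with the tbb-2 (β-tubulin) terminator/3′ UTR. Between them lies the coding sequence for bacteriophage P1 Cre, which catalyses site-specific recombination between loxP sites. Cre is annotated as several separate fragments spread over more than 2 kb, with gaps between them, which is consistent with a coding region interrupted by introns. The "PATCs" in the name most likely refers to periodic An/Tn clusters, sequence motifs placed in introns to counteract germline silencing of transgenes, although the record neither defines the term nor annotates these elements.

The stated purpose is high-efficiency Cre expression in C. elegans. The plasmid was deposited alongside work on modular safe-harbor transgene insertion (MosTI) for single-copy and array integration. In that setting a Cre source would plausibly be used to excise or rearrange loxP-flanked sequences, but the record does not spell out the specific application.
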