Addgene plasmid #191381: pMDJ39 - Peft-3 Cre (PATCs)
Purpose: High efficiency CRE recombinase expression in C. elegans
Depositing lab: Christian Froekjaer-Jensen. Depositing organization: King Abdullah University of Science and Technology (KAUST). Publication: Modular safe-harbor transgene insertion (MosTI) for targeted single-copy and extrachromosomal array integration in C. elegans. El Mouridi S, Alkhaldi F, Frokjaer-Jensen C. G3 (Bethesda). 2022 Jul 28. pii: 6651068. doi: 10.1093/g3journal/jkac184. PubMed 35900171.
Backbone
  Vector backbone: pDESTR4-R3
  Backbone manufacturer: Invitrogen
  Backbone size w/o insert (bp): 2
  Total vector size (bp): 5699
  Vector type: Worm Expression
Growth in bacteria
  Bacterial resistance: Ampicillin, 100 μg/mL
  Growth temperature: 37°C
  Growth strain: DH5alpha
  Copy number: High Copy
Gene/Insert
  Gene/Insert name: Peft-3 Cre tbb-2 UTR
  Species: C. elegans (nematode)
  Insert size (bp): 3318
  Promoter: Peft-3
  Cloning method: Gateway Cloning
  Sequencing primers: 5′ M13F; 3′ M13R
Terms and licenses: Academic/Nonprofit Terms; Industry Terms: Not Available to Industry
How to cite: pMDJ39 - Peft-3 Cre (PATCs) was a gift from Christian Froekjaer-Jensen (Addgene plasmid # 191381 ; http://n2t.net/addgene:191381 ; RRID:Addgene_191381)
